Addgene plasmid #195036: pGL4.10 E3E2E1-Prg4 promoter-luciferase
Purpose: Prg4 enhancer/promoterfirefly luciferase constructs were constructed by cloning various Prg4 regulatory fragments into pGL4.10[luc2] vector
Depositing lab: Andrew Lassar & Cheng-Hai Zhang. Depositing organization: Harvard Medical School. Publication: Creb5 establishes the competence for Prg4 expression in articular cartilage. Zhang CH, Gao Y, Jadhav U, Hung HH, Holton KM, Grodzinsky AJ, Shivdasani RA, Lassar AB. Commun Biol. 2021 Mar 12;4(1):332. doi: 10.1038/s42003-021-01857-0. PubMed 33712729.
Backbone
  Vector backbone: pGL4.10
  Vector type: Luciferase
Growth in bacteria
  Bacterial resistance: Ampicillin, 100 μg/mL
  Growth temperature: 37°C
  Growth strain: DH5alpha
  Copy number: High Copy
Gene/Insert
  Gene/Insert name: Prg4 promoter plus Enhancer 1, Enhancer 2, and Enhancer 3
  Species: B. taurus (bovine)
  Entrez Gene: PRG4 (a.k.a. MSF, lubricin)
  Cloning method: Restriction Enzyme; 5′ cloning site n/a (unknown if destroyed); 3′ cloning site n/a (unknown if destroyed)
  Sequencing primers: 5′ n/a
Terms and licenses: Academic/Nonprofit Terms; Industry Terms: Not Available to Industry
How to cite: pGL4.10 E3E2E1-Prg4 promoter-luciferase was a gift from Andrew Lassar & Cheng-Hai Zhang (Addgene plasmid # 195036 ; http://n2t.net/addgene:195036 ; RRID:Addgene_195036)
