[The description below was written by a language model from this plasmid's Addgene catalogue record and pLannotate feature annotations shown in this document.]
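Description:
pGL4.10 E3E2E1-Prg4 promoter-luciferase is a firefly luciferase reporter plasmid built on the promoterless pGL4.10[luc2] backbone, intended for measuring transcriptional activity of cis-regulatory DNA after transfection into cultured cells. It is maintained in E. coli as a high-copy plasmid through a ColE1/pUC-type origin and is selected with ampicillin via the β-lactamase gene. The sequenced record is about 6.7 kb.

The insert consists of regulatory DNA from the bovine PRG4 gene (which encodes lubricin): the Prg4 promoter combined with three enhancer fragments, designated Enhancer 1, 2 and 3, which the construct name lists in the order E3-E2-E1. These elements are not annotated individually in the feature table, but an unannotated stretch of roughly 2.5 kb lies between the upstream insulating elements and the luc2 coding sequence, which is where such an insert would be expected to sit. The cloning sites are not recorded. Upstream of that region, a synthetic poly(A) signal and an RNA polymerase II transcriptional pause site from the human α2-globin gene reduce read-through transcription from the backbone, so that luciferase output reflects the activity of the cloned fragment. The synthetic luc2 firefly luciferase gene is followed by an SV40 polyadenylation signal. The short large T antigen, TcR and RSF ori matches are fragments, probably reflecting backbone sequence rather than functional parts.

The plasmid belongs to a series in which various Prg4 regulatory fragments were placed in front of luciferase, allowing the contribution of the promoter and individual or combined enhancers to be compared. The associated work concerns control of Prg4 expression in articular cartilage and the role of Creb5.
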