Features (pLannotate 1.2.2; 10 found; start..end, strand, type, name):
     29..617     -  rep_origin     ori: high-copy-number ColE1/pMB1/pBR322/pUC origin of replication
    817..1677    -  CDS            AmpR: β-lactamase confers resistance to ampicillin, carbenicillin, and related antibiotics
   1678..1719    -  promoter       AmpR promoter (fragment): bla
   1782..1830    +  polyA_signal   poly(A) signal: synthetic polyadenylation signal
   1844..1935    +  misc_feature   pause site: RNA polymerase II transcriptional pause signal from the human α2 globin gene
   4492..6144    +  CDS            luciferase: firefly luciferase synthetic luc2 version of the luciferase gene
   6188..6309    -  polyA_signal   SV40 poly(A) signal: SV40 polyadenylation signal
   6332..6400    -  CDS            large T antigen (fragment): large T antigen from SV40 (simian virus 40)
   6416..6548    +  CDS            TcR (fragment): tetracycline efflux protein; tet; confers resistance to tetracycline
   6547..6680    -  rep_origin     RSF ori (fragment): Plasmids containing the RSF 1030 origin of replication can be propagated in E. coli cells that contain additional plasmids with compatible origins.
>Addgene plasmid #195036 | pGL4.10 E3E2E1-Prg4 promoter-luciferase | addgene full sequence | sequence record 383826 | Addgene NGS Result
ACCGTAAAAAGGCCGCGTTGCTGGCGTTTTTCCATAGGCTCCGCCCCCCTGACGAGCATCACAAAAATCG
ACGCTCAAGTCAGAGGTGGCGAAACCCGACAGGACTATAAAGATACCAGGCGTTTCCCCCTGGAAGCTCC
CTCGTGCGCTCTCCTGTTCCGACCCTGCCGCTTACCGGATACCTGTCCGCCTTTCTCCCTTCGGGAAGCG
TGGCGCTTTCTCATAGCTCACGCTGTAGGTATCTCAGTTCGGTGTAGGTCGTTCGCTCCAAGCTGGGCTG
TGTGCACGAACCCCCCGTTCAGCCCGACCGCTGCGCCTTATCCGGTAACTATCGTCTTGAGTCCAACCCG
GTAAGACACGACTTATCGCCACTGGCAGCAGCCACTGGTAACAGGATTAGCAGAGCGAGGTATGTAGGCG
GTGCTACAGAGTTCTTGAAGTGGTGGCCTAACTACGGCTACACTAGAAGAACAGTATTTGGTATCTGCGC
TCTGCTGAAGCCAGTTACCTTCGGAAAAAGAGTTGGTAGCTCTTGATCCGGCAAACAAACCACCGCTGGT
AGCGGTGGTTTTTTTGTTTGCAAGCAGCAGATTACGCGCAGAAAAAAAGGATCTCAAGAAGATCCTTTGA
TCTTTTCTACGGGGTCTGACGCTCAGTGGAACGAAAACTCACGTTAAGGGATTTTGGTCATGAGATTATC
AAAAAGGATCTTCACCTAGATCCTTTTAAATTAAAAATGAAGTTTTAAATCAATCTAAAGTATATATGAG
TAAACTTGGTCTGACAGCGGCCGCAAATGCTAAACCACTGCAGTGGTTACCAGTGCTTGATCAGTGAGGC
ACCGATCTCAGCGATCTGCCTATTTCGTTCGTCCATAGTGGCCTGACTCCCCGTCGTGTAGATCACTACG
ATTCGTGAGGGCTTACCATCAGGCCCCAGCGCAGCAATGATGCCGCGAGAGCCGCGTTCACCGGCCCCCG
ATTTGTCAGCAATGAACCAGCCAGCAGGGAGGGCCGAGCGAAGAAGTGGTCCTGCTACTTTGTCCGCCTC
CATCCAGTCTATGAGCTGCTGTCGTGATGCTAGAGTAAGAAGTTCGCCAGTGAGTAGTTTCCGAAGAGTT
GTGGCCATTGCTACTGGCATCGTGGTATCACGCTCGTCGTTCGGTATGGCTTCGTTCAACTCTGGTTCCC
AGCGGTCAAGCCGGGTCACATGATCACCCATATTATGAAGAAATGCAGTCAGCTCCTTAGGGCCTCCGAT
CGTTGTCAGAAGTAAGTTGGCCGCGGTGTTGTCGCTCATGGTAATGGCAGCACTACACAATTCTCTTACC
GTCATGCCATCCGTAAGATGCTTTTCCGTGACCGGCGAGTACTCAACCAAGTCGTTTTGTGAGTAGTGTA
TACGGCGACCAAGCTGCTCTTGCCCGGCGTCTATACGGGACAACACCGCGCCACATAGCAGTACTTTGAA
AGTGCTCATCATCGGGAATCGTTCTTCGGGGCGGAAAGACTCAAGGATCTTGCCGCTATTGAGATCCAGT
TCGATATAGCCCACTCTTGCACCCAGTTGATCTTCAGCATCTTTTACTTTCACCAGCGTTTCGGGGTGTG
CAAAAACAGGCAAGCAAAATGCCGCAAAGAAGGGAATGAGTGCGACACGAAAATGTTGGATGCTCATACT
CGTCCTTTTTCAATATTATTGAAGCATTTATCAGGGTTACTAGTACGTCTCTCAAGGATAAGTAAGTAAT
ATTAAGGTACGGGAGGTATTGGACAGGCCGCAATAAAATATCTTTATTTTCATTACATCTGTGTGTTGGT
TTTTTGTGTGAATCGATAGTACTAACATACGCTCTCCATCAAAACAAAACGAAACAAAACAAACTAGCAA
AATAGGCTGTCCCCAGTGCAAGTGCAGGTGCCAGAACATTTCTCTGGCCTAACTGGCCGGTACCTGAGCT
CGCTAGCCTCGAGAGGGTATGTCTTGCTTTCTCTTCCCAGGCATGCTTTTGAAAATCCTCCTGCCTCTCT
CTCCTTGACCAACAAGCCCTGTCTGCAGTCATGTTTCTCACTCACAGGAAGTCAGTAATCCCTCAGGGGC
TAGGGGTTTACTGTGTGTTCCTTCTTCAGAGAGTGGGCAAACAAACGAATTCATCCTGCAGCAGCGATTG
CCAGCTTTGAGCTGCCAGGGTTTCCTGGAACAAGTCTGCTCAGTGTGTAATGCACCAGGCAACATCTAGA
ATCCCTCCTCAGCAGGGAGCATTTTATAGGGTGATAGAGCCGACCTATCTTTGAAATTGTCTTTTCTGTT
GGTGTTGCCTCAGGGTTTTCAGGGCTCTCTGCTTTTAGAGCACTGGCTCTAAGAGGTACCACGGCTGTTA
CAGTGATGAGTCATCATGACTCCATGGGAGTGTGGAGGAGACCAAGGATGAGTCAGTAGTCTGTCTGTTC
ATTCACATCTCATCTTGTTTACATATTCTGCTGTCTGAAACACTGTCTTTTCTGGTTTTGAATAAACTGC
TTTGTTCTCTCCCTCCCCTTACAGAAACATTGCACTCCGTTTAGGTACCAAGTTGGTGGGGTGCTTGGAA
AATGAGATAATGGCCATCGTGAATAGGCTCCACTAATAAGGAGGTAGTTCTGAAACCGAACTCTGGTTGG
ATCTCACTTTGTTTTCCTCTCAGTGGTGACTCCCATGTTACTGTAACATGGTCAAGTGTGCGCTGCCCAG
GATTCATCCAAAACCTATTTGTAATCTGTCTGAGGGGAATAGGGAGATATCTTCAATTTTCCATTGGAGA
TACGTTTCTCTCTGTTTTCGCTCCAACCCAGGGCTCACTCCCTCTGCTTCCTTCTACCTTGCTTTACTAT
GCAGAATGCCTGAATGCTGGCCAGCTTTTCCTTTGCTAAGGGCTTATGAAATTCTTATTTCAACCAAGCG
GTCTCTCTTGGGAAGGCCACATGGGAGTGCAAAGTGAGTTGTCGCTTAAAAAAATAAATTTTTCCGGATC
ATTGCATTACACAATCTGTAGTTTCTTGACTTTCCTGTGTCAAACTAATTTTTTAGATTCAAAAGCAGAG
CCACAGATGGTTCAACTGGTTTCTCAAAAGTTTTAAACAATCCCAACTTTAGTTTTACTGGCATTCGAAT
AAATTGCTCTGCCTTTTCCCTCCTCTGGTATTCCTACCTGCCTTGTACTGAATAAAGATAGATGGTTCTG
TGTAAGACTGTGTCAACTATTTACGTCTAGATTTATCTTTTTTGGCTTTTTACTTCTTTTCTCCTTAAGT
TCCCCACATTCCTTTTCTACAGGAAGCGTGGAAAAGATAAAGGTGCCAGGAAAGATATTAGTTTTTGGCT
GCTGGCAGATCTAATACTCAGGAAAAGAATTAAACATTTGAATGTATTAGTTCAGAAAACTTATGCCATA
AGCTGAAACTAGATAAAGTTTCAAAAACACTCTTTGCTGGGTTAACTGGAAAAAGAAAAAAAAAAAGAAA
TGATACCAGCATTTGACTATTTTAAAGTTGTTGCACTAGTCAAAGCCTGCCAAGCAATTTACCATCTCAC
AGAACAATTTGTTCACTTCACTTAGAAATTAGAAGTGTGTTTGGGCCAATAAAGCTAAATTTGTAGTAGT
CATTTTTATTAACGGAAGTGTTTTCCAGATGTTACTTAAGTCTGGTTGTCTGGGACCTGTTCCAATAAAT
GAGGAAAGTTTGATTTCATAGGTTGTCACTGTTGATTCTGTCTAACCTTTGGACTAATTGGTTCATCCTA
ACATATTTGCTCCGGTATATAAGAGCATTGGACATTGGAGAAATTCACCTCTCCTTTTACGGGTAAGTGT
CACAGTTAACTTGCTTCATGGAGTTATATGTTTTCAATTCAATAAGGATTTATTAAAAGTTTATTAAAGG
TGCTTGAAAAGATTTATAAGGATAGTAGTTGGAGAGTTTAGAAAAGAATCACATTTATGTAATACACCTG
CCGGAGGCTTATGAATTTATATTGAGAGTTAAGAGAATGTTGGAATGATAACTGTTAAATTAAATTTTAC
TAAAGCTGGTTACTTATTTTTTCCCTTCAATATAGGATTTAAACCTTGTACTTTAAGAACATGCTATAAT
TTGAATAGAGTTTTAAGATACGTCTTTTTTTCTATTTGGGAGATTCTAAAGTATTAAAATGGTCAGTAAC
GTGGTTGAGATGGTGATTTGATGATTTTTTTTTTTTCTGTATAAGATTAAATCTAATGGTCAAGTATTTA
CAATGAATTAAGGCTGGTTATTTTTAAAAGTCTTGCTTTAAGAATGGGAAAGTTTTTTTATCATTAAATT
GAATTTTGAAATTATTGAAATGCTGTAATACAAGCATAAATTAGTGGTGAGATCCAAGAGGCGTTTCTAA
TACTTTTATTTTCTTTTCAGCGAGGGCTCAGTACCTGAAAACAGCCAAGCTTGGCAATCCGGTACTGTTG
GTAAAGCCACCATGGAAGATGCCAAAAACATTAAGAAGGGCCCAGCGCCATTCTACCCACTCGAAGACGG
GACCGCCGGCGAGCAGCTGCACAAAGCCATGAAGCGCTACGCCCTGGTGCCCGGCACCATCGCCTTTACC
GACGCACATATCGAGGTGGACATTACCTACGCCGAGTACTTCGAGATGAGCGTTCGGCTGGCAGAAGCTA
TGAAGCGCTATGGGCTGAATACAAACCATCGGATCGTGGTGTGCAGCGAGAATAGCTTGCAGTTCTTCAT
GCCCGTGTTGGGTGCCCTGTTCATCGGTGTGGCTGTGGCCCCAGCTAACGACATCTACAACGAGCGCGAG
CTGCTGAACAGCATGGGCATCAGCCAGCCCACCGTCGTATTCGTGAGCAAGAAAGGGCTGCAAAAGATCC
TCAACGTGCAAAAGAAGCTACCGATCATACAAAAGATCATCATCATGGATAGCAAGACCGACTACCAGGG
CTTCCAAAGCATGTACACCTTCGTGACTTCCCATTTGCCACCCGGCTTCAACGAGTACGACTTCGTGCCC
GAGAGCTTCGACCGGGACAAAACCATCGCCCTGATCATGAACAGTAGTGGCAGTACCGGATTGCCCAAGG
GCGTAGCCCTACCGCACCGCACCGCTTGTGTCCGATTCAGTCATGCCCGCGACCCCATCTTCGGCAACCA
GATCATCCCCGACACCGCTATCCTCAGCGTGGTGCCATTTCACCACGGCTTCGGCATGTTCACCACGCTG
GGCTACTTGATCTGCGGCTTTCGGGTCGTGCTCATGTACCGCTTCGAGGAGGAGCTATTCTTGCGCAGCT
TGCAAGACTATAAGATTCAATCTGCCCTGCTGGTGCCCACACTATTTAGCTTCTTCGCTAAGAGCACTCT
CATCGACAAGTACGACCTAAGCAACTTGCACGAGATCGCCAGCGGCGGGGCGCCGCTCAGCAAGGAGGTA
GGTGAGGCCGTGGCCAAACGCTTCCACCTACCAGGCATCCGCCAGGGCTACGGCCTGACAGAAACAACCA
GCGCCATTCTGATCACCCCCGAAGGGGACGACAAGCCTGGCGCAGTAGGCAAGGTGGTGCCCTTCTTCGA
GGCTAAGGTGGTGGACTTGGACACCGGTAAGACACTGGGTGTGAACCAGCGCGGCGAGCTGTGCGTCCGT
GGCCCCATGATCATGAGCGGCTACGTTAACAACCCCGAGGCTACAAACGCTCTCATCGACAAGGACGGCT
GGCTGCACAGCGGCGACATCGCCTACTGGGACGAGGACGAGCACTTCTTCATCGTGGACCGGCTGAAGAG
CCTGATCAAATACAAGGGCTACCAGGTAGCCCCAGCCGAACTGGAGAGCATCCTGCTGCAACACCCCAAC
ATCTTCGACGCCGGGGTCGCCGGCCTGCCCGACGACGATGCCGGCGAGCTGCCCGCCGCAGTCGTCGTGC
TGGAACACGGTAAAACCATGACCGAGAAGGAGATCGTGGACTATGTGGCCAGCCAGGTTACAACCGCCAA
GAAGCTGCGCGGTGGTGTTGTGTTCGTGGACGAGGTGCCTAAAGGACTGACCGGCAAGTTGGACGCCCGC
AAGATCCGCGAGATTCTCATTAAGGCCAAGAAGGGCGGCAAGATCGCCGTGTAATAATTCTAGAGTCGGG
GCGGCCGGCCGCTTCGAGCAGACATGATAAGATACATTGATGAGTTTGGACAAACCACAACTAGAATGCA
GTGAAAAAAATGCTTTATTTGTGAAATTTGTGATGCTATTGCTTTATTTGTAACCATTATAAGCTGCAAT
AAACAAGTTAACAACAACAATTGCATTCATTTTATGTTTCAGGTTCAGGGGGAGGTGTGGGAGGTTTTTT
AAAGCAAGTAAAACCTCTACAAATGTGGTAAAATCGATAAGGATCCGTCGACCGATGCCCTTGAGAGCCT
TCAACCCAGTCAGCTCCTTCCGGTGGGCGCGGGGCATGACTATCGTCGCCGCACTTATGACTGTCTTCTT
TATCATGCAACTCGTAGGACAGGTGCCGGCAGCGCTCTTCCGCTTCCTCGCTCACTGACTCGCTGCGCTC
GGTCGTTCGGCTGCGGCGAGCGGTATCAGCTCACTCAAAGGCGGTAATACGGTTATCCACAGAATCAGGG
GATAACGCAGGAAAGAACATGTGAGCAAAAGGCCAGCAAAAGGCCAGGA
